Addgene plasmid #15199: pGFP Glra2 (CC#301)
Depositing lab: Connie Cepko. Depositing organization: Harvard Medical School. Publication: A role for ligand-gated ion channels in rod photoreceptor development. Young TL, Cepko CL. Neuron. 2004 Mar 25. 41(6):867-79. 10.1016/S0896-6273(04)00141-2 PubMed 15046720.
Backbone
  Vector backbone: pBABE-MN-IRES-E-GFP
  Backbone manufacturer: Gary Nolan, Stanford
  Vector type: Mammalian Expression, Retroviral
Growth in bacteria
  Bacterial resistance: Ampicillin, 100 μg/mL
  Growth temperature: 37°C
  Growth strain: DH5alpha
  Copy number: High Copy
Gene/Insert
  Gene/Insert name: Glra2 (alt names: Glycine receptor alpha 2; GlyR alpha2)
  Species: H. sapiens (human)
  Entrez Gene: GLRA2 (a.k.a. GLR)
  Cloning method: Restriction Enzyme
  Sequencing primers: 5′ na
Terms and licenses: Academic/Nonprofit Terms; Industry Terms: Not Available to Industry
How to cite: pGFP Glra2 (CC#301) was a gift from Connie Cepko (Addgene plasmid # 15199 ; http://n2t.net/addgene:15199 ; RRID:Addgene_15199)
