[The description below was written by a language model from this plasmid's Addgene catalogue record and pLannotate feature annotations shown in this document.]
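Description:
pGFP Glra2 (CC#301) is a Moloney murine leukemia virus (MMLV)-based retroviral expression plasmid built on the pBABE-MN-IRES-E-GFP backbone. It carries the coding sequence for the human glycine receptor alpha 2 subunit (GLRA2). In bacteria it is maintained as a high-copy plasmid through a ColE1/pUC-type origin and selected with ampicillin via the β-lactamase gene. The sequenced record is about 7.75 kb.

The proviral portion is bounded by MMLV long terminal repeats. Downstream of the 5′ LTR lie the Ψ packaging signal, a truncated gag segment lacking its start codon, and a pol-derived region containing the splice acceptor; together these support efficient encapsidation and processing of the vector RNA when viral proteins are supplied in trans by a packaging cell line. No separate internal promoter is annotated, so transcription of the payload appears to be driven by the 5′ LTR. The GLRA2 open reading frame, flanked by remnants of a pBluescript polylinker from restriction cloning, is followed by an EMCV IRES and EGFP. The result is a single bicistronic transcript that produces the untagged receptor subunit and a separate green fluorescent marker. Infected cells and their progeny can therefore be identified by fluorescence. The annotation software labels a short fragment ahead of the 3′ LTR as a ΔU3-type sequence, but a full-length LTR follows it, so the record does not clearly indicate a self-inactivating design.

GLRA2 encodes a glycine-gated chloride channel subunit. The associated publication concerns ligand-gated ion channels in rod photoreceptor development, consistent with use of the virus for stable misexpression of the receptor in dividing retinal progenitor cells.
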