Features (pLannotate 1.2.2; 16 found; start..end, strand, type, name):
    138..554     +  CDS            gag (truncated): truncated Moloney murine leukemia virus (MMLV) gag gene lacking the start codon
    564..938     +  misc_feature   pol region: Moloney murine leukemia virus (MMLV) pol region containing the splice acceptor site
   1000..1016    -  misc_feature   MCS (fragment): pBluescript multiple cloning site
   1019..2374    +  CDS            GLRA2: GLRA2_HUMAN - Experimental evidence at protein level: Swiss-Prot protein existence level 1. Glycine receptors are ligand-gated chloride channels. Channel opening is triggered by extracellular glycine (PubMed:2155780, PubMed:15302677, PubMed:16144831, PubMed:23895467, PubMed:25445488). Channel opening is also triggered by taurine and beta-alanine (PubMed:15302677). Plays a role in the down-regulation of neuronal excitability. Contributes to the generation of inhibitory postsynaptic currents (PubMed:25445488). Plays a role in cellular responses to ethanol (PubMed:23895467). From Homo sapiens (Hu
   2378..2400    -  misc_feature   MCS (fragment): pBluescript multiple cloning site
   2531..2993    +  misc_feature   IRES: internal ribosome entry site (IRES) of the encephalomyocarditis virus (EMCV)
   3007..3726    +  CDS            EGFP: the original enhanced GFP (Yang et al., 1996) mammalian codon-optimized
   3790..3911    +  LTR            3' LTR (ΔU3) (fragment): self-inactivating 3' long terminal repeat (LTR) from Moloney murine leukemia virus
   3912..4381    +  LTR            LTR: long terminal repeat from Moloney murine leukemia virus
   4447..4499    -  CDS            lacI (fragment): lac repressor; lacI; The lac repressor binds to the lac operator to inhibit transcription in E. coli. This inhibition can be relieved by adding lactose or isopropyl-β-D-thiogalactopyranoside (IPTG).
   4682..5270    -  rep_origin     ori: high-copy-number ColE1/pMB1/pBR322/pUC origin of replication
   5341..5393    +  promoter       AmpR promoter (fragment): bla
   5394..6254    +  CDS            AmpR: β-lactamase; bla; confers resistance to ampicillin, carbenicillin, and related antibiotics
   6340..6399    -  promoter       AmpR promoter (fragment): bla
   6816..7407    +  LTR            LTR: long terminal repeat from Moloney murine leukemia virus
   7470..73      +  misc_feature   MMLV Ψ (across the origin): packaging signal of Moloney murine leukemia virus (MMLV)
>Addgene plasmid #15199 | pGFP Glra2 (CC#301) | addgene full sequence | sequence record 424415 | Addgene NGS Result
AACAGTTCCCGCCTCCGTCTGAATTTTTGCTTTCGGTTTGGGACCGAAGCCGCGCCGCGCGTCTTGTCTG
CTGCAGCATCGTTCTGTGTTGTCTCTGTCTGACTGTGTTTCTGTATTTGTCTGAAAATATGGGCCCGGGC
CAGACTGTTACCACTCCCTTAAGTTTGACCTTAGGTCACTGGAAAGATGTCGAGCGGATCGCTCACAACC
AGTCGGTAGATGTCAAGAAGAGACGTTGGGTTACCTTCTGCTCTGCAGAATGGCCAACCTTTAACGTCGG
ATGGCCGCGAGACGGCACCTTTAACCGAGACCTCATCACCCAGGTTAAGATCAAGGTCTTTTCACCTGGC
CCGCATGGACACCCAGACCAGGTCCCCTACATCGTGACCTGGGAAGCCTTGGCTTTTGACCCCCCTCCCT
GGGTCAAGCCCTTTGTACACCCTAAGCCTCCGCCTCCTCTTCCTCCATCCGCCCCGTCTCTCCCCCTTGA
ACCTCCTCGTTCGACCCCGCCTCGATCCTCCCTTTATCCAGCCCTCACTCCTTCTCTAGGCGCCCCCATA
TGGCCATATGAGATCTTATATGGGGCACCCCCGCCCCTTGTAAACTTCCCTGACCCTGACATGACAAGAG
TTACTAACAGCCCCTCTCTCCAAGCTCACTTACAGGCTCTCTACTTAGTCCAGCACGAAGTCTGGAGACC
TCTGGCGGCAGCCTACCAAGAACAACTGGACCGACCGGTGGTACCTCACCCTTACCGAGTCGGCGACACA
GTGTGGGTCCGCCGACACCAGACTAAGAACCTAGAACCTCGCTGGAAAGGACCTTACACAGTCCTGCTGA
CCACCCCCACCGCCCTCAAAGTAGACGGCATCGCAGCTTGGATACACGCCGCCCACGTGAAGGCTGCCGA
CCCCGGGGGTGGACCATCCTCTAGACTGCCGGATCCATTTAAATTCGAATTCCTGCAGGCCTCGAGGGCC
GGCGCGCCGCGGCCGCTACAGCTTGATATCGAATTCGAATGAACCGGCAGCTAGTGAACATTTTGACAGC
CTTGTTTGCATTTTTCTTAGAGACAAACCACTTCAGGACGGCTTTCTGCAAAGACCATGACTCCAGGTCT
GGAAAACAACCTTCACAGACCCTATCTCCTTCAGATTTCTTGGACAAGTTAATGGGAAGGACATCAGGAT
ATGATGCAAGAATCAGGCCAAATTTTAAAGGTCCTCCAGTAAACGTTACTTGCAATATTTTTATCAACAG
TTTTGGATCAGTCACAGAAACGACCATGGACTACCGAGTGAATATTTTTCTGAGACAACAGTGGAATGAT
TCACGGCTGGCGTACAGTGAGTACCCAGATGACTCCCTGGACTTGGACCCATCCATGCTAGACTCCATTT
GGAAACCAGATTTGTTCTTTGCCAATGAGAAGGGTGCCAACTTCCACGATGTCACCACTGACAACAAATT
GCTACGGATTTCGAAAAATGGCAAAGTGCTCTACAGTATCAGACTCACCTTGACCTTATCCTGTCCCATG
GACTTGAAGAACTTTCCGATGGATGTCCAGACCTGTACAATGCAGCTGGAGAGTTTTGGGTACACGATGA
ATGACCTGATATTTGAGTGGTTAAGTGATGGTCCAGTGCAAGTTGCTGAAGGATTGACCCTGCCCCAGTT
TATTTTGAAAGAAGAGAAGGAACTTGGCTACTGTACAAAGCACTACAACACTGGAAAGTTTACCTGCATT
GAGGTCAAGTTTCACCTGGAACGCCAAATGGGATATTATTTGATCCAGATGTACATCCCAAGCCTGCTTA
TAGTAATTTTGTCCTGGGTTTCCTTTTGGATAAATATGGATGCAGCCCCTGCCAGGGTCGCACTGGGCAT
CACCACAGTCTTAACGATGACCACCCAGAGTTCAGGCTCCAGGGCATCTCTGCCAAAGGTCTCCTATGTA
AAAGCGATTGACATCTGGATGGCGGTGTGCCTTCTGTTTGTGTTTGCTGCCTTACTGGAATACGCAGCGG
TGAACTTCGTCTCCAGGCAACACAAGGAGTTCCTGCGCCTCCGAAGAAGACAGAAGAGGCAGAATAAGGA
AGAAGACGTTACTCGTGAAAGTCGTTTTAATTTTAGCGGTTATGGGATGGGTCACTGCCTCCAAGTGAAA
GATGGAACAGCTGTCAAGGCCACACCTGCCAACCCACTCCCACAACCGCCAAAAGATGGAGATGCTATCA
AGAAGAAGTTTGTGGACCGGGCAAAAAGGATTGACACGATATCTCGAGCTGCCTTCCCATTGGCCTTCCT
CATTTTCAACATCTTTTACTGGACCACATACAAGATCATTCGGCATGAAGATGTCCACAAGAAATAGGAA
TTCCTGCAGCCCGGGGGATCGTAAATTCCGCCCCCCCCCCCCCTCTCCCTCCCCCCCCCCTAACGTTACT
GGCCGAAGCCGCTTGGAATAAGGCCGGTGTGCGTTTGTCTATATGTTATTTTCCACCATATTGCCGTCTT
TTGGCAATGTGAGGGCCCGGAAACCTGGCCCTGTCTTCTTGACGAGCATTCCTAGGGGTCTTTCCCCTCT
CGCCAAAGGAATGCAAGGTCTGTTGAATGTCGTGAAGGAAGCAGTTCCTCTGGAAGCTTCTTGAAGACAA
ACAACGTCTGTAGCGACCCTTTGCAGGCAGCGGAACCCCCCACCTGGCGACAGGTGCCTCTGCGGCCAAA
AGCCACGTGTATAAGATACACCTGCAAAGGCGGCACAACCCCAGTGCCACGTTGTGAGTTGGATAGTTGT
GGAAAGAGTCAAATGGCTCTCCTCAAGCGTATTCAACAAGGGGCTGAAGGATGCCCAGAAGGTACCCCAT
TGTATGGGATCTGATCTGGGGCCTCGGTGCACATGCTTTACATGTGTTTAGTCGAGGTTAAAAAAACGTC
TAGGCCCCCCGAACCACGGGGACGTGGTTTTCCTTTGAAAAACACGATGATAATATGGCCACAACCATGG
TGAGCAAGGGCGAGGAGCTGTTCACCGGGGTGGTGCCCATCCTGGTCGAGCTGGACGGCGACGTAAACGG
CCACAAGTTCAGCGTGTCCGGCGAGGGCGAGGGCGATGCCACCTACGGCAAGCTGACCCTGAAGTTCATC
TGCACCACCGGCAAGCTGCCCGTGCCCTGGCCCACCCTCGTGACCACCCTGACCTACGGCGTGCAGTGCT
TCAGCCGCTACCCCGACCACATGAAGCAGCACGACTTCTTCAAGTCCGCCATGCCCGAAGGCTACGTCCA
GGAGCGCACCATCTTCTTCAAGGACGACGGCAACTACAAGACCCGCGCCGAGGTGAAGTTCGAGGGCGAC
ACCCTGGTGAACCGCATCGAGCTGAAGGGCATCGACTTCAAGGAGGACGGCAACATCCTGGGGCACAAGC
TGGAGTACAACTACAACAGCCACAACGTCTATATCATGGCCGACAAGCAGAAGAACGGCATCAAGGTGAA
CTTCAAGATCCGCCACAACATCGAGGACGGCAGCGTGCAGCTCGCCGACCACTACCAGCAGAACACCCCC
ATCGGCGACGGCCCCGTGCTGCTGCCCGACAACCACTACCTGAGCACCCAGTCCGCCCTGAGCAAAGACC
CCAACGAGAAGCGCGATCACATGGTCCTGCTGGAGTTCGTGACCGCCGCCGGGATCACTCTCGGCATGGA
CGAGCTGTACAAGTAAAGCGCCAGCACAGTGGTCGACGATAAAATAAAAGATTTTATTTAGTCTCCAGAA
AAAGGGGGGAATGAAAGACCCCACCTGTAGGTTTGGCAAGCTAGCTTAAGTAACGCCATTTTGCAAGGCA
TGGAAAAATACATAACTGAGAATAGAGAAGTTCAGATCAAGGTCAGGAACAGATGGAACAGCTGAATATG
GGCCAAACAGGATATCTGTGGTAAGCAGTTCCTGCCCCGGCTCAGGGCCAAGAACAGATGGAACAGCTGA
ATATGGGCCAAACAGGATATCTGTGGTAAGCAGTTCCTGCCCCGGCTCAGGGCCAAGAACAGATGGTCCC
CAGATGCGGTCCAGCCCTCAGCAGTTTCTAGAGAACCATCAGATGTTTCCAGGGTGCCCCAAGGACCTGA
AATGACCCTGTGCCTTATTTGAACTAACCAATCAGTTCGCTTCTCGCTTCTGTTCGCGCGCTTCTGCTCC
CCGAGCTCAATAAAAGAGCCCACAACCCCTCACTCGGGGCGCCAGTCCTCCGATTGACTGAGTCGCCCGG
GTACCCGTGTATCCAATAAACCCTCTTGCAGTTGCATCCGACTTGTGGTCTCGCTGTTCCTTGGGAGGGT
CTCCTCTGAGTGATTGACTACCCGTCAGCGGGGGTCTTTCACATGCAGCATGTATCAAAATTAATTTGGT
TTTTTTTCTTAAGTATTTACATTAAATGGCCATAGTTGCATTAATGAATCGGCCAACGCGCGGGGAGAGG
CGGTTTGCGTATTGGGCGCTCTTCCGCTTCCTCGCTCACTGACTCGCTGCGCTCGGTCGTTCGGCTGCGG
CGAGCGGTATCAGCTCACTCAAAGGCGGTAATACGGTTATCCACAGAATCAGGGGATAACGCAGGAAAGA
ACATGTGAGCAAAAGGCCAGCAAAAGGCCAGGAACCGTAAAAAGGCCGCGTTGCTGGCGTTTTTCCATAG
GCTCCGCCCCCCTGACGAGCATCACAAAAATCGACGCTCAAGTCAGAGGTGGCGAAACCCGACAGGACTA
TAAAGATACCAGGCGTTTCCCCCTGGAAGCTCCCTCGTGCGCTCTCCTGTTCCGACCCTGCCGCTTACCG
GATACCTGTCCGCCTTTCTCCCTTCGGGAAGCGTGGCGCTTTCTCATAGCTCACGCTGTAGGTATCTCAG
TTCGGTGTAGGTCGTTCGCTCCAAGCTGGGCTGTGTGCACGAACCCCCCGTTCAGCCCGACCGCTGCGCC
TTATCCGGTAACTATCGTCTTGAGTCCAACCCGGTAAGACACGACTTATCGCCACTGGCAGCAGCCACTG
GTAACAGGATTAGCAGAGCGAGGTATGTAGGCGGTGCTACAGAGTTCTTGAAGTGGTGGCCTAACTACGG
CTACACTAGAAGAACAGTATTTGGTATCTGCGCTCTGCTGAAGCCAGTTACCTTCGGAAAAAGAGTTGGT
AGCTCTTGATCCGGCAAACAAACCACCGCTGGTAGCGGTGGTTTTTTTGTTTGCAAGCAGCAGATTACGC
GCAGAAAAAAAGGATCTCAAGAAGATCCTTTGATCTTTTCTACGGGGTCTGACGCTCAGTGGAACGAAAA
CTCACGTTAAGGGATTTTGGTCATGAGACAATAACCCTGATAAATGCTTCAATAATATTGAAAAAGGAAG
AGTATGAGTATTCAACATTTCCGTGTCGCCCTTATTCCCTTTTTTGCGGCATTTTGCCTTCCTGTTTTTG
CTCACCCAGAAACGCTGGTGAAAGTAAAAGATGCTGAAGATCAGTTGGGTGCACGAGTGGGTTACATCGA
ACTGGATCTCAACAGCGGTAAGATCCTTGAGAGTTTTCGCCCCGAAGAACGTTTTCCAATGATGAGCACT
TTTAAAGTTCTGCTATGTGGCGCGGTATTATCCCGTATTGACGCCGGGCAAGAGCAACTCGGTCGCCGCA
TACACTATTCTCAGAATGACTTGGTTGAGTACTCACCAGTCACAGAAAAGCATCTTACGGATGGCATGAC
AGTAAGAGAATTATGCAGTGCTGCCATAACCATGAGTGATAACACTGCGGCCAACTTACTTCTGACAACG
ATCGGAGGACCGAAGGAGCTAACCGCTTTTTTGCACAACATGGGGGATCATGTAACTCGCCTTGATCGTT
GGGAACCGGAGCTGAATGAAGCCATACCAAACGACGAGCGTGACACCACGATGCCTGTAGCAATGGCAAC
AACGTTGCGCAAACTATTAACTGGCGAACTACTTACTCTAGCTTCCCGGCAACAATTAATAGACTGGATG
GAGGCGGATAAAGTTGCAGGACCACTTCTGCGCTCGGCCCTTCCGGCTGGCTGGTTTATTGCTGATAAAT
CTGGAGCCGGTGAGCGTGGGTCTCGCGGTATCATTGCAGCACTGGGGCCAGATGGTAAGCCCTCCCGTAT
CGTAGTTATCTACACGACGGGGAGTCAGGCAACTATGGATGAACGAAATAGACAGATCGCTGAGATAGGT
GCCTCACTGATTAAGCATTGGTAACTGTCAGACCAAGTTTACTCATATATACTTTAGATTGATTTGCGGC
CGGCCGCAAAAGGATCTAGGTGAAGATCCTTTTTGATAATCTCATGAGCGGATACATATTTGAATGTATT
TAGAAAAATAAACAAATAGGGGTTCCGCGCACATTTCCCCGAAAAGTGCCACCAGCTTTGCTCTTAGGAG
TTTCCTAATACATCCCAAACTCAAATATATAAAGCATTTGACTTGTTCTATGCCCTAGGGGGCGGGGGGA
AGCTAAGCCAGCTTTTTTTAACATTTAAAATGTTAATTCCATTTTAAATGCACAGATGTTTTTATTTCAT
AAGGGTTTCAATGTGCATGAATGCTGCAATATTCCTGTTACCAAAGCTAGTATAAATAAAAATAGATAAA
CGTGGAAATTACTTAGAGTTTCTGTCATTAACGTTTCCTTCCTCAGTTGACAACATAAATGCGCTGCTGA
GAAGCCAGTTTGCATCTGTCAGGATCAATTTCCCATTATGCCAGTCATATTAATTACTAGTCAATTAGTT
GATTTTTATTTTTGACATATACATGTGAAAGACCCCACCTGTAGGTTTGGCAAGCTAGCTTAAGTAACGC
CATTTTGCAAGGCATGGAAAAATACATAACTGAGAATAGAAAAGTTCAGATCAAGGTCAGGAACAGATGG
AACAGCTGAATATGGGCCAAACAGGATATCTGTGGTAAGCAGTTCCTGCCCCGGCTCAGGGCCAAGAACA
GATGGAACAGCTGAATATGGGCCAAACAGGATATCTGTGGTAAGCAGTTCCTGCCCCGGCTCAGGGCCAA
GAACAGATGGTCCCCAGATGCGGTCCAGCCCTCAGCAGTTTCTAGAGAACCATCAGATGTTTCCAGGGTG
CCCCAAGGACCTGAAATGACCCTGTGCCTTATTTGAACTAACCAATCAGTTCGCTTCTCGCTTCTGTTCG
CGCGCTTCTGCTCCCCGAGCTCAATAAAAGAGCCCACAACCCCTCACTCGGCGCGCCAGTCCTCCGATTG
ACTGAGTCGCCCGGGTACCCGTGTATCCAATAAACCCTCTTGCAGTTGCATCCGACTTGTGGTCTCGCTG
TTCCTTGGGAGGGTCTCCTCTGAGTGATTGACTACCCGTCAGCGGGGGTCTTTCATTTGGGGGCTCGTCC
GGGATCGGGAGACCCCTGCCCAGGGACCACCGACCCACCACCGGGAGGTAAGCTGGCCAGCAACTTATCT
GTGTCTGTCCGATTGTCTAGTGTCTATGACTGATTTTATGCGCCTGCGTCGGTACTAGTTAGCTAACTAG
CTCTGTATCTGGCGGACCCGTGGTGGAACTGACGAGTTCGGAACACCCGGCCGCAACCCTGGGAGACGTC
CCAGGGACTTCGGGGGCCGTTTTTGTGGCCCGACCTGAGTCCAAAAATCCCGATCGTTTTGGACTCTTTG
GTGCACCCCCCTTAGAGGAGGGATATGTGGTTCTGGTAGGAGACGAGAACCTAA
