>Addgene plasmid #15199 | pGFP Glra2 (CC#301) | addgene partial sequence | sequence record 21671 | 15199 with pBABE5'
GGGGCACCCCCGCCCCTTGTAAACTTCCCTGACCCTGACATGACAAGAGTTACTAACAGCCCCTCTCTCC
AAGCTCACTTACAGGCTCTCTACTTAGTCCAGCACGAAGTCTGGAGACCTCTGGCGGCAGCCTACCAAGA
ACAACTGGACCGACCGGTGGTACCTCACCCTTACCGAGTCGGCGACACAGTGTGGGTCCGCCGACACCAG
ACTAAGAACCTAGAACCTCGCTGGAAAGGACCTTACACAGTCCTGCTGACCACCCCCACCGCCCTCAAAG
TAGACGGCATCGCAGCTTGGATACACGCCGCCCACGTGAAGGCTGCCGACCCCGGGGGTGGACCATCCTC
TAGACTGCCGGATCCATTTAAATTCGAATTCCTGCAGGCCTCGAGGGCCGGCGCGCCGCGGCCGCTACAG
CTTGATATCGAATTCGAATGAACCGGCAGCTAGTGAACATTTTGACAGCCTTGTTTGCATTTTTCTTAGA
GACAAACCACTTCAGGACGGCTTTCTGCAAAGACCATGACTCCAGGTCTGGAAAACAACCTTCACAGACC
CTATCTCCTTCAGATTTCTTGGACAAGTTAATGGGAAGGACATCAGGATATGATGCAAGAATCAGGCCAA
ATTTTAAAGGTCCTCCAGTAAACGTTACTTGCAATATTTTTATCAACAGTTTTTGGATCAGTCACAGAAA
CGACCATGGACTACCGAGTGAATATTTTTCTGAGACAACAGTGGAATGATTCACGGCTGGCGTACAGTGA
GTACCCAGATGACTCCCTGGACTTGGACC
